Addgene plasmid #120486: EF1a_TBX5_P2A_Hygro_Barcode
Purpose: Barcoded lentiviral vector to express TBX5 in mammalian cells under control of EF1a promoter. Barcoded for transcript detection in single cell RNA-seq.
Depositing lab: Prashant Mali. Depositing organization: University of California, San Diego (UCSD). Publication: Mapping Cellular Reprogramming via Pooled Overexpression Screens with Paired Fitness and Single-Cell RNA-Sequencing Readout. Parekh U, Wu Y, Zhao D, Worlikar A, Shah N, Zhang K, Mali P. Cell Syst. 2018 Nov 12. pii: S2405-4712(18)30433-2. doi: 10.1016/j.cels.2018.10.008. PubMed 30448000.
Backbone
  Vector backbone: Unknown
  Backbone size w/o insert (bp): 9514
  Vector type: Lentiviral
  Selectable markers: Hygromycin
Growth in bacteria
  Bacterial resistance: Ampicillin, 100 μg/mL
  Growth temperature: 37°C
  Growth strain: Stbl3
  Copy number: High Copy
Gene/Insert
  Gene/Insert name: TBX5
  Species: H. sapiens (human)
  Insert size (bp): 1557
  Entrez Gene: TBX5 (a.k.a. HOS)
  Promoter: EF1a
  Cloning method: Gibson Cloning
  Sequencing primers: 5′ 5'-ttctcaagcctcagacagtgg-3'
Terms and licenses: Academic/Nonprofit Terms; Industry Terms: Not Available to Industry
Depositor comments: 5' cloning site: BamHI (not destroyed), 3' cloning site: BamHI (not destroyed).
How to cite: EF1a_TBX5_P2A_Hygro_Barcode was a gift from Prashant Mali (Addgene plasmid # 120486 ; http://n2t.net/addgene:120486 ; RRID:Addgene_120486)
