[The description below was written by a language model from this plasmid's Addgene catalogue record and the feature table of its GenBank file.]
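Description:
EF1a_TBX5_P2A_Hygro_Barcode is an 11,063 bp lentiviral transfer plasmid for constitutive expression of human TBX5 in mammalian cells. It was built as part of a barcoded transcription-factor overexpression collection for pooled screens read out by single-cell RNA-seq. The parental backbone is not named in the record. In bacteria it is maintained through a high-copy ColE1/pUC-type origin with ampicillin resistance (AmpR), and an f1 origin is also present.

The viral genome is transcribed in packaging cells from a CMV enhancer/promoter fused to a truncated HIV-1 5' LTR. This is followed by the Psi packaging signal, the Rev response element for nuclear export of unspliced RNA, and the cPPT/CTS. The internal cassette uses the human EF-1-alpha promoter with its first intron, then a Kozak consensus and the TBX5 open reading frame (about 1.56 kb). The feature table does not annotate TBX5, but the unannotated interval between the Kozak sequence and P2A matches its size. TBX5 is joined through a porcine teschovirus P2A peptide to the hygromycin phosphotransferase gene, so one transcript yields both proteins separately and transduced cells can be selected with hygromycin.

The barcode named in the title is not annotated either. It presumably lies downstream of HygR within the transcribed region, where it can be captured in sequencing reads to identify the expressed factor. A single loxP site precedes the truncated 3' LTR, which is followed by a bGH polyadenylation signal. Outside the LTRs, the backbone carries an SV40 promoter/origin and an EM7-driven bleomycin/Zeocin resistance cassette with an SV40 poly(A) signal, which would not be transferred into the provirus.
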