LOCUS       Exported 11063 bp ds-DNA circular SYN 12-MAY-2021
DEFINITION  Barcoded lentiviral vector to express TBX5 in mammalian cells under
            control of EF1a promoter. Barcoded for transcript detection in
            single cell RNA-seq..
ACCESSION   .
VERSION     .
KEYWORDS    EF1a_TBX5_P2A_Hygro_Barcode
SOURCE      synthetic DNA construct
  ORGANISM  synthetic DNA construct
REFERENCE   1 (bases 1 to 11063)
  AUTHORS   Parekh U, Wu Y, Zhao D, Worlikar A, Shah N, Zhang K, Mali P
  TITLE     Mapping Cellular Reprogramming via Pooled Overexpression Screens
            with Paired Fitness and Single-Cell RNA-Sequencing Readout.
  JOURNAL   Cell Syst. 2018 Nov 12. pii: S2405-4712(18)30433-2. doi:
            10.1016/j.cels.2018.10.008.
  PUBMED    30448000
REFERENCE   2 (bases 1 to 11063)
  AUTHORS   .
  TITLE     Direct Submission
  JOURNAL   Exported May 12, 2021 from SnapGene Server 1.1.58
            http://www.snapgene.com
FEATURES             Location/Qualifiers
     source          1..11063
                     /organism="synthetic DNA construct"
                     /mol_type="other DNA"
     primer_bind     complement(47..66)
                     /label=pRS-marker
                     /note="pRS vectors, use to sequence yeast selectable
                     marker"
     enhancer        238..617
                     /label=CMV enhancer
                     /note="human cytomegalovirus immediate early enhancer"
     promoter        619..817
                     /label=CMV promoter
                     /note="human cytomegalovirus (CMV) immediate early
                     promoter"
     primer_bind     772..792
                     /label=CMV-F
                     /note="Human CMV immediate early promoter, forward primer"
     LTR             835..1015
                     /label=5' LTR (truncated)
                     /note="truncated 5' long terminal repeat (LTR) from HIV-1"
     misc_feature    1062..1187
                     /label=HIV-1 Psi
                     /note="packaging signal of human immunodeficiency virus
                     type 1"
     misc_feature    1680..1913
                     /label=RRE
                     /note="The Rev response element (RRE) of HIV-1 allows for
                     Rev-dependent mRNA export from the nucleus to the
                     cytoplasm."
     CDS             2098..2142
                     /codon_start=1
                     /product="antigenic peptide corresponding to amino acids
                     655 to 669 of the HIV envelope protein gp41 (Lutje Hulsik
                     et al., 2013)"
                     /label=gp41 peptide
                     /note="recognized by the 2H10 single-chain llama nanobody"
                     /translation="KNEQELLELDKWASL"
     misc_feature    2440..2557
                     /label=cPPT/CTS
                     /note="central polypurine tract and central termination
                     sequence of HIV-1"
     promoter        2693..3871
                     /label=EF-1-alpha promoter
                     /note="strong constitutive promoter for human elongation
                     factor EF-1-alpha"
     intron          2924..3862
                     /label=EF-1-alpha intron A
                     /note="intron upstream of the start codon of human
                     EF-1-alpha"
     primer_bind     3819..3839
                     /label=EF1a-F
                     /note="Human elongation factor-1a promoter, forward primer"
     primer_bind     3888..3907
                     /label=T7
                     /note="T7 promoter, forward primer"
     promoter        3888..3906
                     /label=T7 promoter
                     /note="promoter for bacteriophage T7 RNA polymerase"
     regulatory      3964..3973
                     /regulatory_class="other"
                     /note="vertebrate consensus sequence for strong initiation
                     of translation (Kozak, 1987)"
     CDS             5536..5592
                     /codon_start=1
                     /product="2A peptide from porcine teschovirus-1
                     polyprotein"
                     /label=P2A
                     /note="Eukaryotic ribosomes fail to insert a peptide bond
                     between the Gly and Pro residues, yielding separate
                     polypeptides."
                     /translation="ATNFSLLKQAGDVEENPGP"
     CDS             5593..6618
                     /codon_start=1
                     /gene="aph(4)-Ia"
                     /product="aminoglycoside phosphotransferase from E. coli"
                     /label=HygR
                     /note="confers resistance to hygromycin"
                     /translation="MKKPELTATSVEKFLIEKFDSVSDLMQLSEGEESRAFSFDVGGRG
                     YVLRVNSCADGFYKDRYVYRHFASAALPIPEVLDIGEFSESLTYCISRRAQGVTLQDLP
                     ETELPAVLQPVAEAMDAIAAADLSQTSGFGPFGPQGIGQYTTWRDFICAIADPHVYHWQ
                     TVMDDTVSASVAQALDELMLWAEDCPEVRHLVHADFGSNNVLTDNGRITAVIDWSEAMF
                     GDSQYEVANIFFWRPWLACMEQQTRYFERRHPELAGSPRLRAYMLRIGLDQLYQSLVDG
                     NFDDAAWAQGRCDAIVRSGAGTVGRTQIARRSAAVWTDGCVEVLADSGNRRPSTRPRAK
                     E"
     protein_bind    6810..6843
                     /label=loxP
                     /bound_moiety="Cre recombinase"
                     /note="Cre-mediated recombination occurs in the 8-bp core
                     sequence (GCATACAT)."
     LTR             6868..7048
                     /label=5' LTR (truncated)
                     /note="truncated 5' long terminal repeat (LTR) from HIV-1"
     primer_bind     complement(7074..7091)
                     /label=BGH-rev
                     /note="Bovine growth hormone terminator, reverse primer.
                     Also called BGH reverse"
     polyA_signal    7080..7304
                     /label=bGH poly(A) signal
                     /note="bovine growth hormone polyadenylation signal"
     rep_origin      7350..7778
                     /direction=RIGHT
                     /label=f1 ori
                     /note="f1 bacteriophage origin of replication; arrow
                     indicates direction of (+) strand synthesis"
     primer_bind     complement(7437..7456)
                     /label=F1ori-R
                     /note="F1 origin, reverse primer"
     primer_bind     7647..7668
                     /label=F1ori-F
                     /note="F1 origin, forward primer"
     primer_bind     complement(7787..7807)
                     /label=pBABE 3'
                     /note="SV40 enhancer, reverse primer for pBABE vectors"
     promoter        7792..8121
                     /label=SV40 promoter
                     /note="SV40 enhancer and early promoter"
     rep_origin      7972..8107
                     /label=SV40 ori
                     /note="SV40 origin of replication"
     primer_bind     8034..8053
                     /label=SV40pro-F
                     /note="SV40 promoter/origin, forward primer"
     promoter        8169..8216
                     /label=EM7 promoter
                     /note="synthetic bacterial promoter "
     CDS             8235..8609
                     /codon_start=1
                     /gene="Sh ble from Streptoalloteichus hindustanus"
                     /product="antibiotic-binding protein"
                     /label=BleoR
                     /note="confers resistance to bleomycin, phleomycin, and
                     Zeocin(TM)"
                     /translation="MAKLTSAVPVLTARDVAGAVEFWTDRLGFSRDFVEDDFAGVVRDD
                     VTLFISAVQDQVVPDNTLAWVWVRGLDELYAEWSEVVSTNFRDASGPAMTEIGEQPWGR
                     EFALRDPAGNCVHFVAEEQD"
     polyA_signal    8739..8860
                     /label=SV40 poly(A) signal
                     /note="SV40 polyadenylation signal"
     primer_bind     complement(8776..8795)
                     /label=SV40pA-R
                     /note="SV40 polyA, reverse primer"
     primer_bind     8830..8849
                     /label=EBV-rev
                     /note="SV40 polyA terminator, reverse primer"
     primer_bind     complement(8909..8925)
                     /label=M13 rev
                     /note="common sequencing primer, one of multiple similar
                     variants"
     primer_bind     complement(8909..8925)
                     /label=M13 Reverse
                     /note="In lacZ gene. Also called M13-rev"
     primer_bind     complement(8922..8944)
                     /label=M13/pUC Reverse
                     /note="In lacZ gene"
     protein_bind    8933..8949
                     /label=lac operator
                     /bound_moiety="lac repressor encoded by lacI"
                     /note="The lac repressor binds to the lac operator to
                     inhibit transcription in E. coli. This inhibition can be
                     relieved by adding lactose or
                     isopropyl-beta-D-thiogalactopyranoside (IPTG)."
     promoter        complement(8957..8987)
                     /label=lac promoter
                     /note="promoter for the E. coli lac operon"
     protein_bind    9002..9023
                     /label=CAP binding site
                     /bound_moiety="E. coli catabolite activator protein"
                     /note="CAP binding activates transcription in the presence
                     of cAMP."
     primer_bind     complement(9140..9157)
                     /label=L4440
                     /note="L4440 vector, forward primer"
     rep_origin      complement(9311..9899)
                     /direction=LEFT
                     /label=ori
                     /note="high-copy-number ColE1/pMB1/pBR322/pUC origin of
                     replication"
     primer_bind     complement(9391..9410)
                     /label=pBR322ori-F
                     /note="pBR322 origin, forward primer"
     CDS             complement(10070..10930)
                     /codon_start=1
                     /gene="bla"
                     /product="beta-lactamase"
                     /label=AmpR
                     /note="confers resistance to ampicillin, carbenicillin, and
                     related antibiotics"
                     /translation="MSIQHFRVALIPFFAAFCLPVFAHPETLVKVKDAEDQLGARVGYI
                     ELDLNSGKILESFRPEERFPMMSTFKVLLCGAVLSRIDAGQEQLGRRIHYSQNDLVEYS
                     PVTEKHLTDGMTVRELCSAAITMSDNTAANLLLTTIGGPKELTAFLHNMGDHVTRLDRW
                     EPELNEAIPNDERDTTMPVAMATTLRKLLTGELLTLASRQQLIDWMEADKVAGPLLRSA
                     LPAGWFIADKSGAGERGSRGIIAALGPDGKPSRIVVIYTTGSQATMDERNRQIAEIGAS
                     LIKHW"
     primer_bind     10693..10712
                     /label=Amp-R
                     /note="Ampicillin resistance gene, reverse primer"
     promoter        complement(10931..11035)
                     /gene="bla"
                     /label=AmpR promoter
ORIGIN
        1 gtcgacggat cgggagatct cccgatcccc tatggtgcac tctcagtaca atctgctctg
       61 atgccgcata gttaagccag tatctgctcc ctgcttgtgt gttggaggtc gctgagtagt
      121 gcgcgagcaa aatttaagct acaacaaggc aaggcttgac cgacaattgc atgaagaatc
      181 tgcttagggt taggcgtttt gcgctgcttc gcgatgtacg ggccagatat acgcgttgac
      241 attgattatt gactagttat taatagtaat caattacggg gtcattagtt catagcccat
      301 atatggagtt ccgcgttaca taacttacgg taaatggccc gcctggctga ccgcccaacg
      361 acccccgccc attgacgtca ataatgacgt atgttcccat agtaacgcca atagggactt
      421 tccattgacg tcaatgggtg gagtatttac ggtaaactgc ccacttggca gtacatcaag
      481 tgtatcatat gccaagtacg ccccctattg acgtcaatga cggtaaatgg cccgcctggc
      541 attatgccca gtacatgacc ttatgggact ttcctacttg gcagtacatc tacgtattag
      601 tcatcgctat taccatggtg atgcggtttt ggcagtacat caatgggcgt ggatagcggt
      661 ttgactcacg gggatttcca agtctccacc ccattgacgt caatgggagt ttgttttggc
      721 accaaaatca acgggacttt ccaaaatgtc gtaacaactc cgccccattg acgcaaatgg
      781 gcggtaggcg tgtacggtgg gaggtctata taagcagcgc gttttgcctg tactgggtct
      841 ctctggttag accagatctg agcctgggag ctctctggct aactagggaa cccactgctt
      901 aagcctcaat aaagcttgcc ttgagtgctt caagtagtgt gtgcccgtct gttgtgtgac
      961 tctggtaact agagatccct cagacccttt tagtcagtgt ggaaaatctc tagcagtggc
     1021 gcccgaacag ggacttgaaa gcgaaaggga aaccagagga gctctctcga cgcaggactc
     1081 ggcttgctga agcgcgcacg gcaagaggcg aggggcggcg actggtgagt acgccaaaaa
     1141 ttttgactag cggaggctag aaggagagag atgggtgcga gagcgtcagt attaagcggg
     1201 ggagaattag atcgcgatgg gaaaaaattc ggttaaggcc agggggaaag aaaaaatata
     1261 aattaaaaca tatagtatgg gcaagcaggg agctagaacg attcgcagtt aatcctggcc
     1321 tgttagaaac atcagaaggc tgtagacaaa tactgggaca gctacaacca tcccttcaga
     1381 caggatcaga agaacttaga tcattatata atacagtagc aaccctctat tgtgtgcatc
     1441 aaaggataga gataaaagac accaaggaag ctttagacaa gatagaggaa gagcaaaaca
     1501 aaagtaagac caccgcacag caagcggccg ctgatcttca gacctggagg aggagatatg
     1561 agggacaatt ggagaagtga attatataaa tataaagtag taaaaattga accattagga
     1621 gtagcaccca ccaaggcaaa gagaagagtg gtgcagagag aaaaaagagc agtgggaata
     1681 ggagctttgt tccttgggtt cttgggagca gcaggaagca ctatgggcgc agcgtcaatg
     1741 acgctgacgg tacaggccag acaattattg tctggtatag tgcagcagca gaacaatttg
     1801 ctgagggcta ttgaggcgca acagcatctg ttgcaactca cagtctgggg catcaagcag
     1861 ctccaggcaa gaatcctggc tgtggaaaga tacctaaagg atcaacagct cctggggatt
     1921 tggggttgct ctggaaaact catttgcacc actgctgtgc cttggaatgc tagttggagt
     1981 aataaatctc tggaacagat ttggaatcac acgacctgga tggagtggga cagagaaatt
     2041 aacaattaca caagcttaat acactcctta attgaagaat cgcaaaacca gcaagaaaag
     2101 aatgaacaag aattattgga attagataaa tgggcaagtt tgtggaattg gtttaacata
     2161 acaaattggc tgtggtatat aaaattattc ataatgatag taggaggctt ggtaggttta
     2221 agaatagttt ttgctgtact ttctatagtg aatagagtta ggcagggata ttcaccatta
     2281 tcgtttcaga cccacctccc aaccccgagg ggacccgaca ggcccgaagg aatagaagaa
     2341 gaaggtggag agagagacag agacagatcc attcgattag tgaacggatc ggcactgcgt
     2401 gcgccaattc tgcagacaaa tggcagtatt catccacaat tttaaaagaa aaggggggat
     2461 tggggggtac agtgcagggg aaagaatagt agacataata gcaacagaca tacaaactaa
     2521 agaattacaa aaacaaatta caaaaattca aaattttcgg gtttattaca gggacagcag
     2581 agatccagtt tggttaatta atcgataagc tttgcaaaga tggataaagt tttaaacaga
     2641 gaggaatctt tgcagctaat ggaccttcta ggtcttgaaa ggagtgggaa ttggctccgg
     2701 tgcccgtcag tgggcagagc gcacatcgcc cacagtcccc gagaagttgg ggggaggggt
     2761 cggcaattga accggtgcct agagaaggtg gcgcggggta aactgggaaa gtgatgtcgt
     2821 gtactggctc cgcctttttc ccgagggtgg gggagaaccg tatataagtg cagtagtcgc
     2881 cgtgaacgtt ctttttcgca acgggtttgc cgccagaaca caggtaagtg ccgtgtgtgg
     2941 ttcccgcggg cctggcctct ttacgggtta tggcccttgc gtgccttgaa ttacttccac
     3001 ctggctgcag tacgtgattc ttgatcccga gcttcgggtt ggaagtgggt gggagagttc
     3061 gaggccttgc gcttaaggag ccccttcgcc tcgtgcttga gttgaggcct ggcctgggcg
     3121 ctggggccgc cgcgtgcgaa tctggtggca ccttcgcgcc tgtctcgctg ctttcgataa
     3181 gtctctagcc atttaaaatt tttgatgacc tgctgcgacg ctttttttct ggcaagatag
     3241 tcttgtaaat gcgggccaag atctgcacac tggtatttcg gtttttgggg ccgcgggcgg
     3301 cgacggggcc cgtgcgtccc agcgcacatg ttcggcgagg cggggcctgc gagcgcggcc
     3361 accgagaatc ggacgggggt agtctcaagc tggccggcct gctctggtgc ctggcctcgc
     3421 gccgccgtgt atcgccccgc cctgggcggc aaggctggcc cggtcggcac cagttgcgtg
     3481 agcggaaaga tggccgcttc ccggccctgc tgcagggagc tcaaaatgga ggacgcggcg
     3541 ctcgggagag cgggcgggtg agtcacccac acaaaggaaa agggcctttc cgtcctcagc
     3601 cgtcgcttca tgtgactcca cggagtaccg ggcgccgtcc aggcacctcg attagttctc
     3661 gagcttttgg agtacgtcgt ctttaggttg gggggagggg ttttatgcga tggagtttcc
     3721 ccacactgag tgggtggaga ctgaagttag gccagcttgg cacttgatgt aattctcctt
     3781 ggaatttgcc ctttttgagt ttggatcttg gttcattctc aagcctcaga cagtggttca
     3841 aagttttttt cttccatttc aggtgtcgtg aggaattagc ttggtactaa tacgactcac
     3901 tatagggaga cccaagctgg ctaggtaagc ttgatatcga attcctgcag cccgggggat
     3961 cccgccacca tggccgacgc agacgagggc tttggcctgg cgcacacgcc tctggagcct
     4021 gacgcaaaag acctgccctg cgattcgaaa cccgagagcg cgctcggggc ccccagcaag
     4081 tccccgtcgt ccccgcaggc cgccttcacc cagcagggca tggagggaat caaagtgttt
     4141 ctccatgaaa gagaactgtg gctaaaattc cacgaagtgg gcacggaaat gatcataacc
     4201 aaggctggaa ggcggatgtt tcccagttac aaagtgaagg tgacgggcct taatcccaaa
     4261 acgaagtaca ttcttctcat ggacattgta cctgccgacg atcacagata caaattcgca
     4321 gataataaat ggtctgtgac gggcaaagct gagcccgcca tgcctggccg cctgtacgtg
     4381 cacccagact cccccgccac cggggcgcat tggatgaggc agctcgtctc cttccagaaa
     4441 ctcaagctca ccaacaacca cctggaccca tttgggcata ttattctaaa ttccatgcac
     4501 aaataccagc ctagattaca catcgtgaaa gcggatgaaa ataatggatt tggctcaaaa
     4561 aatacagcgt tctgcactca cgtctttcct gagactgcgt ttatagcagt gacttcctac
     4621 cagaaccaca agatcacgca attaaagatt gagaataatc cctttgccaa aggatttcgg
     4681 ggcagtgatg acatggagct gcacagaatg tcaagaatgc aaagtaaaga atatcccgtg
     4741 gtccccagga gcaccgtgag gcaaaaagtg gcctccaacc acagtccttt cagcagcgag
     4801 tctcgagctc tctccacctc atccaatttg gggtcccaat accagtgtga gaatggtgtt
     4861 tccggcccct cccaggacct cctgcctcca cccaacccat acccactgcc ccaggagcat
     4921 agccaaattt accattgtac caagaggaaa gaggaagaat gttccaccac agaccatccc
     4981 tataagaagc cctacatgga gacatcaccc agtgaagaag attccttcta ccgctctagc
     5041 tatccacagc agcagggcct gggtgcctcc tacaggacag agtcggcaca gcggcaagct
     5101 tgcatgtatg ccagctctgc gccccccagc gagcctgtgc ccagcctaga ggacatcagc
     5161 tgcaacacgt ggccaagcat gccttcctac agcagctgca ccgtcaccac cgtgcagccc
     5221 atggacaggc taccctacca gcacttctcc gctcacttca cctcggggcc cctggtccct
     5281 cggctggctg gcatggccaa ccatggctcc ccacagctgg gagagggaat gttccagcac
     5341 cagacctccg tggcccacca gcctgtggtc agacagtgtg ggcctcagac tggcctgcag
     5401 tcccctggca cccttcagcc ccctgagttc ctctactctc atggcgtgcc aaggactcta
     5461 tcccctcatc agtaccactc tgtgcacgga gttggcatgg tgccagagtg gagcgacaat
     5521 agcttgggat ccggcgcaac aaacttctct ctgctgaaac aagccggaga tgtcgaagag
     5581 aatcctggac cgatgaaaaa gcctgaactc accgcgacgt ctgtcgagaa gtttctgatc
     5641 gaaaagttcg acagcgtctc cgacctgatg cagctctcgg agggcgaaga atctcgtgct
     5701 ttcagcttcg atgtaggagg gcgtggatat gtcctgcggg taaatagctg cgccgatggt
     5761 ttctacaaag atcgttatgt ttatcggcac tttgcatcgg ccgcgctccc gattccggaa
     5821 gtgcttgaca ttggggaatt cagcgagagc ctgacctatt gcatctcccg ccgtgcacag
     5881 ggtgtcacgt tgcaagacct gcctgaaacc gaactgcccg ctgttctgca gccggtcgcg
     5941 gaggccatgg atgcgatcgc tgcggccgat cttagccaga cgagcgggtt cggcccattc
     6001 ggaccgcaag gaatcggtca atacactaca tggcgtgatt tcatatgcgc gattgctgat
     6061 ccccatgtgt atcactggca aactgtgatg gacgacaccg tcagtgcgtc cgtcgcgcag
     6121 gctctcgatg agctgatgct ttgggccgag gactgccccg aagtccggca cctcgtgcac
     6181 gcggatttcg gctccaacaa tgtcctgacg gacaatggcc gcataacagc ggtcattgac
     6241 tggagcgagg cgatgttcgg ggattcccaa tacgaggtcg ccaacatctt cttctggagg
     6301 ccgtggttgg cttgtatgga gcagcagacg cgctacttcg agcggaggca tccggagctt
     6361 gcaggatcgc cgcggctccg ggcgtatatg ctccgcattg gtcttgacca actctatcag
     6421 agcttggttg acggcaattt cgatgatgca gcttgggcgc agggtcgatg cgacgcaatc
     6481 gtccgatccg gagccgggac tgtcgggcgt acacaaatcg cccgcagaag cgcggccgtc
     6541 tggaccgatg gctgtgtaga agtactcgcc gatagtggaa accgacgccc cagcactcgt
     6601 ccgagggcaa aggaataagt tagaactatt tcctggctgt tacgcgagtt tgctctagga
     6661 attttcctac tgacgggctt gttaaacagt gaaccgcccg ccccacgacc cgcagcgccc
     6721 gaccgaaagg agcgcacgac cccatgcatc gaacaaaaga aaagggggga ctggaagggc
     6781 taattcactc ccaacgaaga caagatatca taacttcgta tagcatacat tatacgaagt
     6841 tatcggctag ctggtccgga ctgtactggg tctctctggt tagaccagat ctgagcctgg
     6901 gagctctctg gctaactagg gaacccactg cttaagcctc aataaagctt gccttgagtg
     6961 cttcaagtag tgtgtgcccg tctgttgtgt gactctggta actagagatc cctcagaccc
     7021 ttttagtcag tgtggaaaat ctctagcagg gcccgtttaa acccgctgat cagcctcgac
     7081 tgtgccttct agttgccagc catctgttgt ttgcccctcc cccgtgcctt ccttgaccct
     7141 ggaaggtgcc actcccactg tcctttccta ataaaatgag gaaattgcat cgcattgtct
     7201 gagtaggtgt cattctattc tggggggtgg ggtggggcag gacagcaagg gggaggattg
     7261 ggaagacaat agcaggcatg ctggggatgc ggtgggctct atggcttctg aggcggaaag
     7321 aaccagctgg ggctctaggg ggtatccccn nnnnnnnnnn nnnnnnnnnn nnnnnnnnnn
     7381 nnnnnnnnnn nnnnnnnnnn nnnnnnnnnn nnnnnnnnnn nnnnnnnnnn nnnnnnnnnn
     7441 nnnnnnnnnn nnnnnnnnnn nnnnnnnnnn nnncnnnnnn nnnnnnnnnn nnnnnnnnnn
     7501 nnnnnnnnnn nnnnnnnnnn nnnnnnnnnn nnnnnnnnnn nnnnnnnnnn nnnnnnnnnn
     7561 nnnnnannnn nnnnnnnnnn nnnnnnnnnn nnnnnnnnnn nnnnnnnnnn nnnnnccttt
     7621 gacgttggag tccacgttct ttaatagtgg actcttgttc caaactggaa caacactcaa
     7681 ccctatctcg gtctattctt ttgatttata agggattttg ccgatttcgg cctattggtt
     7741 aaaaaatgag ctgatttaac aaaaatttaa cgcgaattaa ttctgtggaa tgtgtgtcag
     7801 ttagggtgtg gaaagtcccc aggctcccca gcaggcagaa gtatgcaaag catgcatctc
     7861 aattagtcag caaccaggtg tggaaagtcc ccaggctccc cagcaggcag aagtatgcaa
     7921 agcatgcatc tcaattagtc agcaaccata gtcccgcccc taactccgcc catcccgccc
     7981 ctaactccgc ccagttccgc ccattctccg ccccatggct gactaatttt ttttatttat
     8041 gcagaggccg aggccgcctc tgcctctgag ctattccaga agtagtgagg aggctttttt
     8101 ggaggcctag gcttttgcaa aaagctcccg ggagcttgta tatccatttt cggatctgat
     8161 cagcacgtgt tgacaattaa tcatcggcat agtatatcgg catagtataa tacgacaagg
     8221 tgaggaacta aaccatggcc aagttgacca gtgccgttcc ggtgctcacc gcgcgcgacg
     8281 tcgccggagc ggtcgagttc tggaccgacc ggctcgggtt ctcccgggac ttcgtggagg
     8341 acgacttcgc cggtgtggtc cgggacgacg tgaccctgtt catcagcgcg gtccaggacc
     8401 aggtggtgcc ggacaacacc ctggcctggg tgtgggtgcg cggcctggac gagctgtacg
     8461 ccgagtggtc ggaggtcgtg tccacgaact tccgggacgc ctccgggccg gccatgaccg
     8521 agatcggcga gcagccgtgg gggcgggagt tcgccctgcg cgacccggcc ggcaactgcg
     8581 tgcacttcgt ggccgaggag caggactgac acgtgctacg agatttcgat tccaccgccg
     8641 ccttctatga aaggttgggc ttcggaatcg ttttccggga cgccggctgg atgatcctcc
     8701 agcgcgggga tctcatgctg gagttcttcg cccaccccaa cttgtttatt gcagcttata
     8761 atggttacaa ataaagcaat agcatcacaa atttcacaaa taaagcattt ttttcactgc
     8821 attctagttg tggtttgtcc aaactcatca atgtatctta tcatgtctgt ataccgtcga
     8881 cctctagcta gagcttggcg taatcatggt catagctgtt tcctgtgtga aattgttatc
     8941 cgctcacaat tccacacaac atacgagccg gaagcataaa gtgtaaagcc tggggtgcct
     9001 aatgagtgag ctaactcaca ttaattgcgt tgcgctcact gcccgctttc cagtcgggaa
     9061 acctgtcgtg ccagctgcat taatgaatcg gccaacgcgc ggggagaggc ggtttgcgta
     9121 ttgggcgctc ttccgcttcc tcgctcactg actcgctgcg ctcggtcgtt cggctgcggc
     9181 gagcggtatc agctcactca aaggcggtaa tacggttatc cacagaatca ggggataacg
     9241 caggaaagaa catgtgagca aaaggccagc aaaaggccag gaaccgtaaa aaggccgcgt
     9301 tgctggcgtt tttccatagg ctccgccccc ctgacgagca tcacaaaaat cgacgctcaa
     9361 gtcagaggtg gcgaaacccg acaggactat aaagatacca ggcgtttccc cctggaagct
     9421 ccctcgtgcg ctctcctgtt ccgaccctgc cgcttaccgg atacctgtcc gcctttctcc
     9481 cttcgggaag cgtggcgctt tctcatagct cacgctgtag gtatctcagt tcggtgtagg
     9541 tcgttcgctc caagctgggc tgtgtgcacg aaccccccgt tcagcccgac cgctgcgcct
     9601 tatccggtaa ctatcgtctt gagtccaacc cggtaagaca cgacttatcg ccactggcag
     9661 cagccactgg taacaggatt agcagagcga ggtatgtagg cggtgctaca gagttcttga
     9721 agtggtggcc taactacggc tacactagaa gaacagtatt tggtatctgc gctctgctga
     9781 agccagttac cttcggaaaa agagttggta gctcttgatc cggcaaacaa accaccgctg
     9841 gtagcggtgg tttttttgtt tgcaagcagc agattacgcg cagaaaaaaa ggatctcaag
     9901 aagatccttt gatcttttct acggggtctg acgctcagtg gaacgaaaac tcacgttaag
     9961 ggattttggt catgagatta tcaaaaagga tcttcaccta gatcctttta aattaaaaat
    10021 gaagttttaa atcaatctaa agtatatatg agtaaacttg gtctgacagt taccaatgct
    10081 taatcagtga ggcacctatc tcagcgatct gtctatttcg ttcatccata gttgcctgac
    10141 tccccgtcgt gtagataact acgatacggg agggcttacc atctggcccc agtgctgcaa
    10201 tgataccgcg agacccacgc tcaccggctc cagatttatc agcaataaac cagccagccg
    10261 gaagggccga gcgcagaagt ggtcctgcaa ctttatccgc ctccatccag tctattaatt
    10321 gttgccggga agctagagta agtagttcgc cagttaatag tttgcgcaac gttgttgcca
    10381 ttgctacagg catcgtggtg tcacgctcgt cgtttggtat ggcttcattc agctccggtt
    10441 cccaacgatc aaggcgagtt acatgatccc ccatgttgtg caaaaaagcg gttagctcct
    10501 tcggtcctcc gatcgttgtc agaagtaagt tggccgcagt gttatcactc atggttatgg
    10561 cagcactgca taattctctt actgtcatgc catccgtaag atgcttttct gtgactggtg
    10621 agtactcaac caagtcattc tgagaatagt gtatgcggcg accgagttgc tcttgcccgg
    10681 cgtcaatacg ggataatacc gcgccacata gcagaacttt aaaagtgctc atcattggaa
    10741 aacgttcttc ggggcgaaaa ctctcaagga tcttaccgct gttgagatcc agttcgatgt
    10801 aacccactcg tgcacccaac tgatcttcag catcttttac tttcaccagc gtttctgggt
    10861 gagcaaaaac aggaaggcaa aatgccgcaa aaaagggaat aagggcgaca cggaaatgtt
    10921 gaatactcat actcttcctt tttcaatatt attgaagcat ttatcagggt tattgtctca
    10981 tgagcggata catatttgaa tgtatttaga aaaataaaca aataggggtt ccgcgcacat
    11041 ttccccgaaa agtgccacct gac
//
