>Addgene plasmid #120486 | EF1a_TBX5_P2A_Hygro_Barcode | depositor partial sequence | sequence record 228826 | TBX5 gene
ATGGCCGACGCAGACGAGGGCTTTGGCCTGGCGCACACGCCTCTGGAGCCTGACGCAAAAGACCTGCCCT
GCGATTCGAAACCCGAGAGCGCGCTCGGGGCCCCCAGCAAGTCCCCGTCGTCCCCGCAGGCCGCCTTCAC
CCAGCAGGGCATGGAGGGAATCAAAGTGTTTCTCCATGAAAGAGAACTGTGGCTAAAATTCCACGAAGTG
GGCACGGAAATGATCATAACCAAGGCTGGAAGGCGGATGTTTCCCAGTTACAAAGTGAAGGTGACGGGCC
TTAATCCCAAAACGAAGTACATTCTTCTCATGGACATTGTACCTGCCGACGATCACAGATACAAATTCGC
AGATAATAAATGGTCTGTGACGGGCAAAGCTGAGCCCGCCATGCCTGGCCGCCTGTACGTGCACCCAGAC
TCCCCCGCCACCGGGGCGCATTGGATGAGGCAGCTCGTCTCCTTCCAGAAACTCAAGCTCACCAACAACC
ACCTGGACCCATTTGGGCATATTATTCTAAATTCCATGCACAAATACCAGCCTAGATTACACATCGTGAA
AGCGGATGAAAATAATGGATTTGGCTCAAAAAATACAGCGTTCTGCACTCACGTCTTTCCTGAGACTGCG
TTTATAGCAGTGACTTCCTACCAGAACCACAAGATCACGCAATTAAAGATTGAGAATAATCCCTTTGCCA
AAGGATTTCGGGGCAGTGATGACATGGAGCTGCACAGAATGTCAAGAATGCAAAGTAAAGAATATCCCGT
GGTCCCCAGGAGCACCGTGAGGCAAAAAGTGGCCTCCAACCACAGTCCTTTCAGCAGCGAGTCTCGAGCT
CTCTCCACCTCATCCAATTTGGGGTCCCAATACCAGTGTGAGAATGGTGTTTCCGGCCCCTCCCAGGACC
TCCTGCCTCCACCCAACCCATACCCACTGCCCCAGGAGCATAGCCAAATTTACCATTGTACCAAGAGGAA
AGAGGAAGAATGTTCCACCACAGACCATCCCTATAAGAAGCCCTACATGGAGACATCACCCAGTGAAGAA
GATTCCTTCTACCGCTCTAGCTATCCACAGCAGCAGGGCCTGGGTGCCTCCTACAGGACAGAGTCGGCAC
AGCGGCAAGCTTGCATGTATGCCAGCTCTGCGCCCCCCAGCGAGCCTGTGCCCAGCCTAGAGGACATCAG
CTGCAACACGTGGCCAAGCATGCCTTCCTACAGCAGCTGCACCGTCACCACCGTGCAGCCCATGGACAGG
CTACCCTACCAGCACTTCTCCGCTCACTTCACCTCGGGGCCCCTGGTCCCTCGGCTGGCTGGCATGGCCA
ACCATGGCTCCCCACAGCTGGGAGAGGGAATGTTCCAGCACCAGACCTCCGTGGCCCACCAGCCTGTGGT
CAGGCAGTGTGGGCCTCAGACTGGCCTGCAGTCCCCTGGCACCCTTCAGCCCCCTGAGTTCCTCTACTCT
CATGGCGTGCCAAGGACTCTATCCCCTCATCAGTACCACTCTGTGCACGGAGTTGGCATGGTGCCAGAGT
GGAGCGACAATAGCTTG
