>Addgene plasmid #120486 | EF1a_TBX5_P2A_Hygro_Barcode | depositor partial sequence | sequence record 228827 | TBX5 barcode
AGTTTGCTCTAGGAATTTTC
